Addgene plasmid #159009: pMSR:MSMEG_0317:Dendra
Purpose: T7 expression of C-term fluorescent fusion in E. coli
Depositing lab: Keith Derbyshire & Joseph Wade. Depositing organization: Wadsworth Center, New York State Department of Health. Publication: A Mycobacterial Systems Resource for the Research Community. Judd JA, Canestrari J, Clark R, Joseph A, Lapierre P, Lasek-Nesselquist E, Mir M, Palumbo M, Smith C, Stone M, Upadhyay A, Wirth SE, Dedrick RM, Meier CG, Russell DA, Dills A, Dove E, Kester J, Wolf ID, Zhu J, Rubin ER, Fortune S, Hatfull GF, Gray TA, Wade JT, Derbyshire KM. mBio. 2021 Mar 2;12(2). pii: mBio.02401-20. doi: 10.1128/mBio.02401-20. PubMed 33653882.
Backbone
  Vector backbone: pMSR:Dendra
  Vector type: Bacterial Expression ; Integrating Mycobacterial Expression Vector attL5
Growth in bacteria
  Bacterial resistance: Apramycin, 25 μg/mL
  Growth temperature: 37°C
  Growth strain: DH5alpha
  Copy number: High Copy
Gene/Insert
  Gene/Insert name: MSMEG_0317
  Species: M. smegmatis
  Promoter: pmycTetO
  Tag / fusion protein: Gly-Ala Linker/Dendra2/1x Flag Tag (C terminal on insert)
  Cloning method: Ligation Independent Cloning
  Sequencing primers: 5′ TGATAGAGTTTGTCCTCCCTATCAG; 3′ TCCATATGCACCTTGACACG
Terms and licenses: Academic/Nonprofit Terms; Industry Terms: Not Available to Industry
Depositor comments: NCBI reference sequence: CP000480.1. 5' cloning site: Ase1, destroyed during cloning. 3' cloning site: HindIII, not destroyed during cloning
How to cite: pMSR:MSMEG_0317:Dendra was a gift from Keith Derbyshire & Joseph Wade (Addgene plasmid # 159009 ; http://n2t.net/addgene:159009 ; RRID:Addgene_159009)
