[The description below was written by a language model from this plasmid's Addgene catalogue record and pLannotate feature annotations shown in this document.]
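Description:
pMSR:MSMEG_0317:Dendra is a 6,074-nt shuttle plasmid built on the pMSR:Dendra backbone and catalogued as both a bacterial expression vector and an integrating mycobacterial expression vector that targets the L5 attachment site. It is propagated in E. coli at high copy from a ColE1/pUC-type origin. Selection is with apramycin, conferred by the aac(3)IV acetyltransferase gene. For mycobacteria there is no annotated episomal replicon. Instead, the plasmid carries the mycobacteriophage L5 integrase gene, with a fragment of the neighbouring L5 gene 32, and the integrase mediates site-specific recombination into the host chromosome to give a stable single-copy insertion.

The payload is the Mycobacterium smegmatis open reading frame MSMEG_0317, inserted by ligation-independent cloning. It is fused at its C terminus, through a Gly-Ala linker, to the green-to-red photoconvertible fluorescent protein Dendra2, followed by a single FLAG epitope. The insert itself is not annotated in the feature table, but it presumably occupies the unannotated interval between the promoter region and Dendra2. The record names the promoter as pmycTetO, a tet-operator-containing mycobacterial promoter. The short "tight TRE" fragments in the annotation most likely reflect these tet operator sequences rather than a mammalian Tet-responsive promoter. A T7 promoter lies immediately downstream of them and a partial T7 terminator follows the FLAG tag, so the same fusion can be transcribed by T7 RNA polymerase in suitable E. coli strains, which is the stated purpose of the plasmid.

The construct belongs to a mycobacterial systems resource. Its design suits localisation imaging of the tagged protein and FLAG-based detection or purification, in either host.
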