Features (pLannotate 1.2.2; 13 found; start..end, strand, type, name):
     15..32      +  promoter       tight TRE promoter (fragment): Tet-responsive promoter PTight, consisting of seven tet operator sequences followed by the minimal CMV promoter
     46..64      +  promoter       T7 promoter: promoter for bacteriophage T7 RNA polymerase
   1295..1981    +  CDS            Dendra2: Dendra2 is a photoconvertible green fluorescent protein published in 2006, derived from Dendronephthya sp.. It has high acid sensitivity.
   2021..2041    +  CDS            FLAG (fragment): FLAG® epitope tag, followed by an enterokinase cleavage site
   2050..2092    +  terminator     T7 terminator (fragment): transcription terminator for bacteriophage T7 RNA polymerase
   2298..3098    +  CDS            ApmR: aminoglycoside 3-N-acetyltransferase type IV ; aac(3)IV; confers resistance to apramycin (Paget and Davies, 1996)
   3165..3182    -  misc_feature   MCS (fragment): pBluescript multiple cloning site
   3223..3811    +  rep_origin     ori: high-copy-number ColE1/pMB1/pBR322/pUC origin of replication
   3979..4007    +  misc_feature   MCS (fragment): pUC18/19 multiple cloning site
   4567..5679    +  CDS            33: VINT_BPML5 - Also known as int. Protein inferred from homology: Swiss-Prot protein existence level 3. Integrase is necessary for integration of the phage into the host genome by site-specific recombination. From Mycobacterium phage L5 (Mycobacteriophage L5).
   5741..5845    -  CDS            32 (fragment): VG32_BPML5 - Protein predicted: Swiss-Prot protein existence level 4. From Mycobacterium phage L5 (Mycobacteriophage L5).
   5901..6005    +  CDS            Y4104_STRCO (fragment): Protein inferred from homology: Swiss-Prot protein existence level 3. From Streptomyces coelicolor (strain ATCC BAA-471 / A3(2) / M145).
   6063..8       +  promoter       tight TRE promoter (fragment) (across the origin): Tet-responsive promoter PTight, consisting of seven tet operator sequences followed by the minimal CMV promoter
>Addgene plasmid #159009 | pMSR:MSMEG_0317:Dendra | addgene full sequence | sequence record 315612 | Addgene NGS Result
TGATAGAGTTTGTCCTCCCTATCAGTGATAGATAGGCTTAAGGAGTAATACGACTCACTATAGGGAGAAG
GAGGCCATTATGAACCGCGCTGTGGCGCTGCGTATCGCGGCATGTGGACTTCTGGGGCTCGGTGCTGCCC
TGCTGATCGCCGCGTTGCTGTTGACCACCTACACCAAGGGCAAGATCGCCAAGATCCCGCTCGACATCGA
CACGTCGTTGGTCAGTGACGGGACGGCGACGGCCTTCGATCCGGACTCGCTGGTCGCCGAACGGTTCAAG
ATCGACCGTGACGTGCCGGTGGCCCTGCAACAGCAGATGAGCGTCGAAGCGCCGTCCAACGCCGACGTCG
TGACGTTCCAGGTGGGCACCACGCTGCGCCGCACCGACCGTCAGCAGGACGCCGGGCTGCTGCTCGCGCT
GGTGGACACCGTCACGATGAACCGGAACACGGCCGAGGCCGTGTCGAGCGAGAACAACCCGGGTGGCGCC
GTGCAGAAGCCGCGCGCCATCGAGGACGAGAAGCCGCCCACCAACATCGCGCTGCCGCACGAGGGCCTGA
CCTACCGCTTCCCGTTCGACACCGAGAAGAAGACCTATCCGTTCTTCGACCCGATCGCGCAGAAGGCGTT
CGACGCCAACTACGACGGCGAGGAAGACGTCAACGGGCTGACCACCTACCGGTTCGTCCAGAACGTCGGC
TACGACGCCGACGGCAAGCTCGCCGACCCGATCAAGTACTCCTCGCTGTACGAGGACGACGCAGACGCGT
CGGTCACCGCGCGCGCCGAGGTGTGGGGTGTGCCGGGCGAACCGGACGAGTCCATCACGATGGACCGGTT
CTACGCCGCTTCGCGCACGTTCTGGGTCGACCCAGTGTCGGGCACGATCGTCAAGAGCGAAGAACACGGC
TACCAGTACTACGCACGTGAGGCCCTCAAGCCCGAGGTCACCTACGTGGACTTCAAGGTCACCACCAACG
AGGAGAGCGTCGAATCGCAGGTTGCCGCAGCGTCCGACGAGCGTGACCGCATCGCGCTGTGGACACGGAT
CCTGCCGATCACGTTCACCGCGCTCGGCCTGGTGTCGCTGGTCGGCGGCGCGGTCCTCGGTTCGTTCGCG
CTGCGCACCGAGTCCACGCTCATCGATCCGGGTCTCGACACCGCCGACCACGGATTCTTCGATACGCAGG
GCATCCAGGTGCCGGGTGCGGAGGCCAAGACCGAGAAGCTGCCCGCGCAGCGTCCGACCGATCTGCCACC
GGACCGACCGATCAAGCTTGGTGCGGCCGCGGGCAACACGCCTGGCATCAATCTGATCAAGGAGGACATG
CGTGTCAAGGTGCATATGGAGGGCAACGTGAACGGTCACGCCTTCGTGATCGAGGGGGAGGGTAAGGGTA
AGCCTTACGAAGGGACCCAGACCGCCAACCTCACCGTCAAGGAGGGCGCCCCTCTCCCATTCTCGTACGA
TATCCTCACTACCGCGGTGCATTACGGGAACCGCGTGTTCACCAAGTACCCCGAGGATATCCCTGACTAC
TTCAAGCAGAGCTTCCCGGAGGGATACTCCTGGGAGCGGACGATGACCTTCGAAGACAAGGGTATCTGTA
CGATCCGCAGCGACATCTCGCTGGAAGGGGACTGTTTCTTCCAGAACGTCCGTTTCAAGGGGACCAACTT
TCCGCCGAACGGCCCGGTCATGCAGAAGAAGACCCTCAAGTGGGAGCCGAGCACGGAGAAGCTGCACGTT
CGGGACGGCCTCCTGGTCGGCAACATCAACATGGCGCTGCTGCTGGAAGGCGGCGGCCACTACCTATGCG
ACTTCAAGACCACGTACAAAGCGAAGAAGGTCGTCCAGCTGCCCGACGCGCACTTCGTGGACCACCGCAT
CGAAATCCTGGGGAACGATTCGGACTACAACAAGGTCAAGTTGTACGAGCACGCTGTGGCACGCTATAGC
CCGCTCCCGTCGCAGGTCTGGTTCGAAGGCGGCGGCGGGGAGAACCTGTATTTCCAGGACTACAAGGACG
ACGACGACAAGTGATTTAAATAACCCCTTGGGGCCTCTAAACGGGTCTTGAGGGGTTTTTTGTTAACTAG
CGTACGATCGAATTCCTGCAGCTCACGGTAACTGATGCCGTATTTGCAGTACCAGCGTACGGCCCACAGA
ATGATGTCACGCTGAAAATGCCGGCCTTTGAATGGGTTCATGTGCAGCTCCATCAGCAAAAGGGGATGAT
AAGTTTATCACCACCGACTATTTGCAACAGTGCCGTTGATCGTGCTATGATCGACTGATGTCATCAGCGG
TGGAGTGCAATGTCGTGCAATACGAATGGCGAAAAGCCGAGCTCATCGGTCAGCTTCTCAACCTTGGGGT
TACCCCCGGCGGTGTGCTGCTGGTCCACAGCTCCTTCCGTAGCGTCCGGCCCCTCGAAGATGGGCCACTT
GGACTGATCGAGGCCCTGCGTGCTACGCTGGGTCCGGGAGGGACGCTCGTCATGCCCTCGTGGTCAGGTC
TGGACGACGAGCCGTTCGATCCTGCCACGTCGCCCGTTACACCGGACCTTGGAGTTGTCTCTGACACATT
CTGGCGCCTGCCAAATGTAAAGCGCAGCGCCCATCCATTTGCCTTTGCGGCAGCGGGGCCACAGGCAGAG
CAGATCATCTCTGATCCATTGCCCCTGCCACCTTACTCGCCTGCAAGCCCGGTCGCCCGTGTCCATGAAC
TCGATGGGCAGGTACTTCTCCTCGGCGTGGGACACGATGCCAACACGACGCTGCATCTTGCCGAGTTGAT
GGCAAAGGTTCCCTATGGGGTGCCGAGACACTGCACCATTCTTCAGGATGGCAAGTTGGTACGCGTCGAT
TATCTCGAGAATGACCACTGCTGTGAGCGCTTTGCCTTGGCGGACAGGTGGCTCAAGGAGAAGAGCCTTC
AGAAGGAAGGTCCAGTCGGTCATGCCTTTGCTCGGTTGATCCGCTCCCGCGACATTGTGGCGACAGCCCT
GGGTCAACTGGGCCGAGATCCGTTGATCTTCCTGCATCCGCCAGAGGCGGGATGCGAAGAATGCGATGCC
GCTCGCCAGTCGATTGGCTGAGCTCATGAGCGGAGAACGAGATGACGTTGGAGGGGCAAGGTCGCGCTGA
TTGCTGGGGCAACACGGGGGATCCACTAGTTCCATGAGCGTCAGACCCCGTAGAAAAGATCAAAGGATCT
TCTTGAGATCCTTTTTTTCTGCGCGTAATCTGCTGCTTGCAAACAAAAAAACCACCGCTACCAGCGGTGG
TTTGTTTGCCGGATCAAGAGCTACCAACTCTTTTTCCGAAGGTAACTGGCTTCAGCAGAGCGCAGATACC
AAATACTGTCCTTCTAGTGTAGCCGTAGTTAGGCCACCACTTCAAGAACTCTGTAGCACCGCCTACATAC
CTCGCTCTGCTAATCCTGTTACCAGTGGCTGCTGCCAGTGGCGATAAGTCGTGTCTTACCGGGTTGGACT
CAAGACGATAGTTACCGGATAAGGCGCAGCGGTCGGGCTGAACGGGGGGTTCGTGCACACAGCCCAGCTT
GGAGCGAACGACCTACACCGAACTGAGATACCTACAGCGTGAGCTATGAGAAAGCGCCACGCTTCCCGAG
GGGAGAAAGGCGGACAGGTATCCGGTAAGCGGCAGGGTCGGAACAGGAGAGCGCACGAGGGAGCTTCCAG
GGGGAAACGCCTGGTATCTTTATAGTCCTGTCGGGTTTCGCCACCTCTGACTTGAGCGTCGATTTTTGTG
ATGCTCGTCAGGGGGGCGGAGCCTATGGAAAAACGCCAGCAACGCGGCCTTTTTACGGTTCCTGGCCTTT
TGCTGGCCTTTTGCTCACATGTTCTTTCCTGCGTTATCCCCTGATTCTGTGGATAACCGTATTACCGCCT
TTGAGTGAGCTGATACCGCTCGCCGCAGCCGAACGACCGAGCGCAACGCGTGCGGCCGCGGTACCCGGGG
ATCCTCTAGAGTCGACCACCAAGGGCACCATCTCTGCTTGGGCCACCCCGTTGGCCGCAGCCAGCTCGCT
GAGAGCCGTGAACGACAGGGCGAACGCCAGCCCGCCGACGGCGAGGGTTCCGACCGCTGCAACTCCCGGT
GCAACCTTGTCCCGGTCTATTCTCTTCACTGCACCAGCTCCAATCTGGTGTGAATGCCCCTCGTCTGTTC
GCGCAGGCGGGGGGCTCTATTCGTTTGTCAGCATCGAAAGTAGCCAGATCAGGGATGCGTTGCAACCGCG
TATGCCCAGGTCAGAAGAGTCGCACAAGAGTTGCAGACCCCTGGAAAGAAAAATGGCCAGAGGGCGAAAA
CACCCTCTGACCAGCGGAGCGGGCGACGGGAATCGAACCCGCGTAGCTAGTTTGGAAGAATGGGTGTCTG
CCGACCACATATGGGCCGGTCAAGATAGGTTTTTACCCCCTCTCGGCTGCATCCTCTAAGTGGAAAGAAA
TTGCAGGTCGTAGAAGCGCGTTGAAGCCTGAGAGTTGCACAGGAGTTGCAACCCGGTAGCCTTGTTCACG
ACGAGAGGAGACCTAGTTGGCACGTCGCGGATGGGGATCGCTGAAGACTCAGCGCAGCGGGAGGATCCAA
GCCTCATACGTCAACCCGCAGGACGGTGTGAGGTACTACGCGCTGCAGACCTACGACAACAAGATGGACG
CCGAAGCCTGGCTCGCGGGCGAGAAGCGGCTCATCGAGATGGAGACCTGGACCCCTCCACAGGACCGGGC
GAAGAAGGCAGCCGCCAGCGCCATCACGCTGGAGGAGTACACCCGGAAGTGGCTCGTGGAGCGCGACCTC
GCAGACGGCACCAGGGATCTGTACAGCGGGCACGCGGAGCGCCGCATCTACCCGGTGCTAGGTGAAGTGG
CGGTCACAGAGATGACGCCAGCTCTGGTGCGTGCGTGGTGGGCCGGGATGGGTAGGAAGCACCCGACTGC
CCGCCGGCATGCCTACAACGTCCTCCGGGCGGTGATGAACACAGCGGTCGAGGACAAGCTGATCGCAGAG
AACCCGTGCCGGATCGAGCAGAAGGCAGCCGATGAGCGCGACGTAGAGGCGCTGACGCCTGAGGAGCTGG
ACATCGTCGCCGCTGAGATCTTCGAGCACTACCGGATCGCGGCATACATCCTGGCGTGGACGAGCCTCCG
GTTCGGAGAGCTGATCGAGCTTCGCCGCAAGGACATCGTGGACGACGGCATGACGATGAAGCTCCGGGTG
CGCCGTGGCGCTTCCCGCGTGGGGAACAAGATCGTCGTTGGCAACGCCAAGACCGTCCGGTCGAAGCGTC
CTGTGACGGTTCCGCCTCACGTCGCGGAGATGATCCGAGCGCACATGAAGGACCGTACGAAGATGAACAA
GGGCCCCGAGGCATTCCTGGTGACCACGACGCAGGGCAACCGGCTGTCGAAGTCCGCGTTCACCAAGTCG
CTGAAGCGTGGCTACGCCAAGATCGGTCGGCCGGAACTCCGCATCCACGACCTCCGCGCTGTCGGCGCTA
CGTTCGCCGCTCAGGCAGGTGCGACGACCAAGGAGCTGATGGCCCGTCTCGGTCACACGACTCCTAGGAT
GGCGATGAAGTACCAGATGGCGTCTGAGGCCCGCGACGAGGCTATCGCTGAGGCGATGTCCAAGCTGGCC
AAGACCTCCTGAAACGCAAAAAGCCCCCCTCCCAAGGACACTGAGTCCTAAAGAGGGGGGTTTCTTGTCA
GTACGCGAAGAACCACGCCTGGCCGCGAGCGCCAGCACCGCCGCTCTGTGCGGAGACCTGGGCACCAGCC
CCGCCGCCGCCAGGAGCATTGCCGTTCCCGCCAGAAATCTAGACGGTGACCACAACGCGCCCGCTTTGAT
CGGGGACGTCGAAATATTGGATCGTCGGCACCGTCACGGCCGTGGGAGGCGGCACGATCCGCGACGTGAT
GATCGGCCGCATCCCCACGGTGCTGCGCAGTGAGCTCTACGCCATCCCGGCGTTGATCTGTGCGTTCGCA
CGCACAGGCCCGGTGTGAGAAGGGTCTCTGACGAGCGGGAGAACTCCCTATCAG
