>Addgene plasmid #159009 | pMSR:MSMEG_0317:Dendra | depositor partial sequence | sequence record 306951 | insert sequence
ATGAACCGCGCTGTGGCGCTGCGTATCGCGGCATGTGGACTTCTGGGGCTCGGTGCTGCCCTGCTGATCG
CCGCGTTGCTGTTGACCACCTACACCAAGGGCAAGATCGCCAAGATCCCGCTCGACATCGACACGTCGTT
GGTCAGTGACGGGACGGCGACGGCCTTCGATCCGGACTCGCTGGTCGCCGAACGGTTCAAGATCGACCGT
GACGTGCCGGTGGCCCTGCAACAGCAGATGAGCGTCGAAGCGCCGTCCAACGCCGACGTCGTGACGTTCC
AGGTGGGCACCACGCTGCGCCGCACCGACCGTCAGCAGGACGCCGGGCTGCTGCTCGCGCTGGTGGACAC
CGTCACGATGAACCGGAACACGGCCGAGGCCGTGTCGAGCGAGAACAACCCGGGTGGCGCCGTGCAGAAG
CCGCGCGCCATCGAGGACGAGAAGCCGCCCACCAACATCGCGCTGCCGCACGAGGGCCTGACCTACCGCT
TCCCGTTCGACACCGAGAAGAAGACCTATCCGTTCTTCGACCCGATCGCGCAGAAGGCGTTCGACGCCAA
CTACGACGGCGAGGAAGACGTCAACGGGCTGACCACCTACCGGTTCGTCCAGAACGTCGGCTACGACGCC
GACGGCAAGCTCGCCGACCCGATCAAGTACTCCTCGCTGTACGAGGACGACGCAGACGCGTCGGTCACCG
CGCGCGCCGAGGTGTGGGGTGTGCCGGGCGAACCGGACGAGTCCATCACGATGGACCGGTTCTACGCCGC
TTCGCGCACGTTCTGGGTCGACCCAGTGTCGGGCACGATCGTCAAGAGCGAAGAACACGGCTACCAGTAC
TACGCACGTGAGGCCCTCAAGCCCGAGGTCACCTACGTGGACTTCAAGGTCACCACCAACGAGGAGAGCG
TCGAATCGCAGGTTGCCGCAGCGTCCGACGAGCGTGACCGCATCGCGCTGTGGACACGGATCCTGCCGAT
CACGTTCACCGCGCTCGGCCTGGTGTCGCTGGTCGGCGGCGCGGTCCTCGGTTCGTTCGCGCTGCGCACC
GAGTCCACGCTCATCGATCCGGGTCTCGACACCGCCGACCACGGATTCTTCGATACGCAGGGCATCCAGG
TGCCGGGTGCGGAGGCCAAGACCGAGAAGCTGCCCGCGCAGCGTCCGACCGATCTGCCACCGGACCGACC
GATC
